Addgene plasmid #127554: pCFD3-frame_selector_1
Purpose: Drosophila expression of frame selector sgRNA 1 that targets CRISPaint site for homology-independent knock-in
Depositing lab: Norbert Perrimon. Depositing organization: Harvard Medical School. Publication: Gene Knock-Ins in Drosophila Using Homology-Independent Insertion of Universal Donor Plasmids. Bosch JA, Colbeth R, Zirin J, Perrimon N. Genetics. 2019 Nov 4. pii: genetics.119.302819. doi: 10.1534/genetics.119.302819. PubMed 31685521.
Backbone
  Vector backbone: pCFD3
  Backbone manufacturer: Fillip Port and Simon Bullock
  Vector type: Insect Expression, CRISPR
Growth in bacteria
  Bacterial resistance: Ampicillin, 100 μg/mL
  Growth temperature: 37°C
  Growth strain: DH5alpha
  Copy number: High Copy
Gene/Insert
  Gene/Insert name: sgRNA frame 1
  gRNA/shRNA sequence: GGCCAGTACCCAAAAAGCGG
  Promoter: dU6:3
  Cloning method: Restriction Enzyme; 5′ cloning site BbsI (unknown if destroyed); 3′ cloning site BbsI (unknown if destroyed)
  Sequencing primers: 5′ acctactcagccaagaggc
Terms and licenses: Academic/Nonprofit Terms; Industry Terms: Not Available to Industry
How to cite: pCFD3-frame_selector_1 was a gift from Norbert Perrimon (Addgene plasmid # 127554 ; http://n2t.net/addgene:127554 ; RRID:Addgene_127554)
