[The description below was written by a language model from this plasmid's Addgene catalogue record and pLannotate feature annotations shown in this document.]
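Description:
pCFD3-frame_selector_1 is a Drosophila sgRNA expression plasmid built on the pCFD3 backbone and used as a component of the CRISPaint system for homology-independent knock-in. It is maintained in E. coli as a high-copy plasmid through a ColE1/pUC-type origin and selected with ampicillin via the β-lactamase gene. An f1 origin and remnants of a standard cloning vector (lac promoter/operator, lacZα and lacI fragments, T3 and T7 promoters) are also annotated but play no role in its function in flies.

The payload is a single guide RNA cassette. The RNA polymerase III dU6:3 promoter drives a 20-nt spacer, cloned through BbsI sites, fused to the Streptococcus pyogenes Cas9 gRNA scaffold. This "frame selector 1" guide does not target the fly genome. Instead it targets the CRISPaint site, which in this approach sits on a universal donor plasmid. Cas9 cutting linearises the donor so that it can be ligated by end joining into a genomic break made by a separate gene-specific sgRNA. The name indicates it is one of a set of frame selectors, the choice of which sets the reading frame of the inserted donor relative to the target gene. Cas9 itself is not encoded here and must be supplied separately.

For use in transgenic flies, the backbone carries a φC31 attB site for site-specific integration into attP landing sites. It also carries a vermilion eye-colour marker (annotated as a fragment) for identifying transformants. Gypsy insulator sequences are annotated on both sides of the sgRNA cassette, one as a short fragment, and such elements shield a cassette from chromosomal position effects. The plasmid can therefore serve either for direct delivery or for generating sgRNA-expressing fly lines.
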