Features (pLannotate 1.2.2; 17 found; start..end, strand, type, name):
     72..492     +  promoter       dU6-3 promoter: RNA polymerase III promoter for Drosophila U6-3 snRNA (Port et al., 2014)
    513..588     +  misc_RNA       gRNA scaffold: guide RNA scaffold for the Streptococcus pyogenes CRISPR/Cas9 system
    829..874     +  protein_bind   gypsy insulator (fragment): chromatin insulator from Drosophila Su(Hw), CP190, and Mod(mdg4)67.2
    899..917     -  promoter       T3 promoter: promoter for bacteriophage T3 RNA polymerase
    962..978     -  protein_bind   lac operator: The lac repressor binds to the lac operator to inhibit transcription in E. coli. This inhibition can be relieved by adding lactose or isopropyl-β-D-thiogalactopyranoside (IPTG). lac repressor encoded by lacI
    986..1016    -  promoter       lac promoter: promoter for the E. coli lac operon
   1031..1052    -  protein_bind   CAP binding site: CAP binding activates transcription in the presence of cAMP. E. coli catabolite activator protein
   1065..1157    -  CDS            lacI (fragment): lac repressor; lacI; The lac repressor binds to the lac operator to inhibit transcription in E. coli. This inhibition can be relieved by adding lactose or isopropyl-β-D-thiogalactopyranoside (IPTG).
   1340..1928    -  rep_origin     ori: high-copy-number ColE1/pMB1/pBR322/pUC origin of replication
   2099..2959    -  CDS            AmpR: β-lactamase; bla; confers resistance to ampicillin, carbenicillin, and related antibiotics
   2960..3064    -  promoter       AmpR promoter: bla
   3091..3449    +  rep_origin     f1 ori (sequence partly withheld): f1 bacteriophage origin of replication; arrow indicates direction of (+) strand synthesis
   3551..3706    -  CDS            lacZα (fragment): LacZα fragment of β-galactosidase; lacZ fragment
   3714..3732    +  promoter       T7 promoter: promoter for bacteriophage T7 RNA polymerase
   3924..5417    -  CDS            vermilion (fragment): tryptophan oxygenase selectable marker, required to synthesize the brown eye pigment in Drosophila
   5732..5801    +  protein_bind   attB: attB site for the φC31 integrase (Groth et al., 2000) phage φC31 integrase
   6043..58      +  protein_bind   gypsy insulator (across the origin): chromatin insulator from Drosophila Su(Hw), CP190, and Mod(mdg4)67.2
>Addgene plasmid #127554 | pCFD3-frame_selector_1 | addgene full sequence | sequence record 247916 | Addgene NGS Result
CAATAAAAGATTATTATATTGCATACCTTTTCTTGCCATACCATTTAGCCGATCAATTGAGATCTGAATT
CTTTTTTGCTCACCTGTGATTGCTCCTACTCAAATACAAAAACATCAAATTTTCTGTCAATAAAGCATAT
TTATTTATATTTATTTTACAGGAAAGAATTCCTTTTAAAGTGTATTTTAACCTATAATGAAAAACGATTA
AAAAAAATACATAAAATAATTCGAAAATTTTTGAATAGCCCAGGTTGATAAAAATTCATTTCATACGTTT
TATAACTTATGCCCCTAAGTATTTTTTGACCATAGTGTTTCAATTCTACATTAATTTTACAGAGTAGAAT
GAAACGCCACCTACTCAGCCAAGAGGCGAAAAGGTTAGCTCGCCAAGCAGAGAGGGCGCCAGTGCTCACT
ACTTTTTATAATTCTCAACTTCTTTTTCCAGACTCAGTTCGTATATATAGACCTATTTTCAATTTAACGT
CGGGCCAGTACCCAAAAAGCGGGTTTTAGAGCTAGAAATAGCAAGTTAAAATAAGGCTAGTCCGTTATCA
ACTTGAAAAAGTGGCACCGAGTCGGTGCTTTTTTGCCTACCTGGAGCCTGAGAGTTGTTCAATAAAATAA
AAATGTTTCGTTTTTTTGCTTTCGCCAGTATTTATTATTTTTCATCAATATGTATTCAATTTGGTATGTA
TTTAGTAATTGTAATATATAGACAATGGTTTTCCGTTGACGTACATACATCTGACGTGTGTTTATTTAGA
CATAATAGTTATGTTTTCACATCTTTTTAATGTTCGCTTAATGCGTATGCATTCTAGACAATTGTGCTCG
GCAACAGTATATTTGTGGTGTGCCAACCAACAACCTGCAGGAGCTCCAGCTTTTGTTCCCTTTAGTGAGG
GTTAATTGCGCGCTTGGCGTAATCATGGTCATAGCTGTTTCCTGTGTGAAATTGTTATCCGCTCACAATT
CCACACAACATACGAGCCGGAAGCATAAAGTGTAAAGCCTGGGGTGCCTAATGAGTGAGCTAACTCACAT
TAATTGCGTTGCGCTCACTGCCCGCTTTCCAGTCGGGAAACCTGTCGTGCCAGCTGCATTAATGAATCGG
CCAACGCGCGGGGAGAGGCGGTTTGCGTATTGGGCGCTCTTCCGCTTCCTCGCTCACTGACTCGCTGCGC
TCGGTCGTTCGGCTGCGGCGAGCGGTATCAGCTCACTCAAAGGCGGTAATACGGTTATCCACAGAATCAG
GGGATAACGCAGGAAAGAACATGTGAGCAAAAGGCCAGCAAAAGGCCAGGAACCGTAAAAAGGCCGCGTT
GCTGGCGTTTTTCCATAGGCTCCGCCCCCCTGACGAGCATCACAAAAATCGACGCTCAAGTCAGAGGTGG
CGAAACCCGACAGGACTATAAAGATACCAGGCGTTTCCCCCTGGAAGCTCCCTCGTGCGCTCTCCTGTTC
CGACCCTGCCGCTTACCGGATACCTGTCCGCCTTTCTCCCTTCGGGAAGCGTGGCGCTTTCTCATAGCTC
ACGCTGTAGGTATCTCAGTTCGGTGTAGGTCGTTCGCTCCAAGCTGGGCTGTGTGCACGAACCCCCCGTT
CAGCCCGACCGCTGCGCCTTATCCGGTAACTATCGTCTTGAGTCCAACCCGGTAAGACACGACTTATCGC
CACTGGCAGCAGCCACTGGTAACAGGATTAGCAGAGCGAGGTATGTAGGCGGTGCTACAGAGTTCTTGAA
GTGGTGGCCTAACTACGGCTACACTAGAAGAACAGTATTTGGTATCTGCGCTCTGCTGAAGCCAGTTACC
TTCGGAAAAAGAGTTGGTAGCTCTTGATCCGGCAAACAAACCACCGCTGGTAGCGGTGGTTTTTTTGTTT
GCAAGCAGCAGATTACGCGCAGAAAAAAAGGATCTCAAGAAGATCCTTTGATCTTTTCTACGGGGTCTGA
CGCTCAGTGGAACGAAAACTCACGTTAAGGGATTTTGGTCATGAGATTATCAAAAAGGATCTTCACCTAG
ATCCTTTTAAATTAAAAATGAAGTTTTAAATCAATCTAAAGTATATATGAGTAAACTTGGTCTGACAGTT
ACCAATGCTTAATCAGTGAGGCACCTATCTCAGCGATCTGTCTATTTCGTTCATCCATAGTTGCCTGACT
CCCCGTCGTGTAGATAACTACGATACGGGAGGGCTTACCATCTGGCCCCAGTGCTGCAATGATACCGCGA
GACCCACGCTCACCGGCTCCAGATTTATCAGCAATAAACCAGCCAGCCGGAAGGGCCGAGCGCAGAAGTG
GTCCTGCAACTTTATCCGCCTCCATCCAGTCTATTAATTGTTGCCGGGAAGCTAGAGTAAGTAGTTCGCC
AGTTAATAGTTTGCGCAACGTTGTTGCCATTGCTACAGGCATCGTGGTGTCACGCTCGTCGTTTGGTATG
GCTTCATTCAGCTCCGGTTCCCAACGATCAAGGCGAGTTACATGATCCCCCATGTTGTGCAAAAAAGCGG
TTAGCTCCTTCGGTCCTCCGATCGTTGTCAGAAGTAAGTTGGCCGCAGTGTTATCACTCATGGTTATGGC
AGCACTGCATAATTCTCTTACTGTCATGCCATCCGTAAGATGCTTTTCTGTGACTGGTGAGTACTCAACC
AAGTCATTCTGAGAATAGTGTATGCGGCGACCGAGTTGCTCTTGCCCGGCGTCAATACGGGATAATACCG
CGCCACATAGCAGAACTTTAAAAGTGCTCATCATTGGAAAACGTTCTTCGGGGCGAAAACTCTCAAGGAT
CTTACCGCTGTTGAGATCCAGTTCGATGTAACCCACTCGTGCACCCAACTGATCTTCAGCATCTTTTACT
TTCACCAGCGTTTCTGGGTGAGCAAAAACAGGAAGGCAAAATGCCGCAAAAAAGGGAATAAGGGCGACAC
GGAAATGTTGAATACTCATACTCTTCCTTTTTCAATATTATTGAAGCATTTATCAGGGTTATTGTCTCAT
GAGCGGATACATATTTGAATGTATTTAGAAAAATAAACAAATAGGGGTTCCGCGCACATTTCCCCGAAAA
GTGCCACCTG
[124 nt withheld, positions 3091-3214]
C
[91 nt withheld, positions 3216-3306]
A
[49 nt withheld, positions 3308-3356]
CCTTTGACGTTGGAGTCCACGTTCTTT
[37 nt withheld, positions 3384-3420]
ACCCTATCTCGGTCTATTCTTTTGATTTATAAGGGATTTTGCCGATTTCGGCCTATTGGTTAAAAAAATG
AGCTGATTTAACAAAAATTTAACGCGAATTTTAACAAAATATTAACGCTTACAATTTCCATTCGCCATTC
AGGCTGCGCAACTGTTGGGAAGGGCGATCGGTGCGGGCCTCTTCGCTATTACGCCAGCTGGCGAAAGGGG
GATGTGCTGCAAGGCGATTAAGTTGGGTAACGCCAGGGTTTTCCCAGTCACGACGTTGTAAAACGACGGC
CAGTGAGCGCGCGTAATACGACTCACTATAGGGCGAATTGGGTACAAGCTTGGATTTATTTTGTTATGTT
ATATGTATTATATGTCAGACATAAAGAAAAGGAACACATCAAATGTGATAACAAAGACTAAACAAGTAAT
TTTATTACACCAAAACGACAAAACAGTAGGCAGAACAAACAACGCATAGCCAAACATTGACGAATTGGAT
ACCCTGCCGATTGTCAGACACTTTTGTTGATCAGTTTCTTGCGAATGGTCTCGTCCAGCGGTGGAATCGC
CTCGCGGGGAATCAGAAAAGTGGACAGATTGAACAGATCCAGAAACACCTTGTACCGATCACTGAAACCA
AAAAAAAACAAAGGGAGAACAGTTTGAGTTCATTGATCCCCGATATAATCACATCTGCGATGATCACCTG
AGAGTGGAGCGCAGATATTGATATCCAGACGAGCCACCAGTGCCCAACTGTTGGGATCCAATCATGCGTT
GCACCATGATCACGTGATTGTCTGCGGCGGGAATAGAAAGTATTTGGTTAGGAAAACCAGTCTTAAACAT
AAGATATATTTATAAAAGAGTATCAAAGAATGCAATACTTACATCTCCACTTGGTTATTAACGAGTCGAT
GTCCATGAGCAGGGTGAGCAACTGGTGTGGTTGGCTGAACCTGGGTTCATCCCTATAGAAGGTGATCATG
ATGGCTCCCTGAAGGGCACGATGGCTAAACCGGCGATCCCCACGACGCACCAGTGCATCGTGCACTGCCG
GATCAAAGATGGAGCGATACACCTCGCGTCGCTTCTCAATGTCCATGAGGCGGTAGTTTTTCGCCTTCTC
CACGGGCTCCTCCATGGCGCTCTGTACCTGCGCCTCCAGGAATCGATCGACGCTCTCCTGAAACTTGGCC
CAGAAGTTGAAGCCACTCTCCTCCAGTCCGGGCGTCCTCTCCAGCCATCGCTGCACTAGCTCCAGTAGCG
AGGGATCTTTCTCCGAGTTGCGAATCGAGTTCCGCGCCTCCTCGTCGCTAAAGACATCCGAGTACTTCTG
GTTGTATCTCACCCGCTGCTCTGTCAGAACTCCCAGCTTGTTCTCGATCAAACGGAACTGCAGCGACTGA
AAACCAGATGCGGGTGCCAGGTACTTGCGGAAGTCCATGAAGTCTAGCGGGGTCATGGTCTCCAGAATGG
GCACTTGGTCCACCAGGAGCTGTACAAAGGAAGTTATAAACGGATTTTGGTAAGAGATTCAGAAAGCACT
CACTTTTAGAATCAGAACCACTCGGTTCAGTCGCTTGACAATCTCCAGCGTCTTGGTTTCATCGATGACC
TCTGCATCCAACATGTCTCGTATGGAGTCGAACTCAAAGATGATCTGCTTGAACCAAAGCTCGTAGGCTG
TGGCGAAGGTACTTAAATGCCATTGAGTGTTGTCATCAAAGTTGTAAACCTACTCACCCTGGTGCGTGAT
GATGAACAGATGCTCATCGTGCACGGGTCGCTTGTCCTCCTCGGACAGCATACACTGGGCATCCAGCAGT
TTGTCCAGCATCAGATACTCTCCATAGATTTTGCCCACTTCCGTGGTTAATGGCACCGCCGAATCATCGT
GATCGTTTCTGTATGGGTTTGAATTGAATCGCAGAACTGAAGATCGATTGGCATTCCTGGACAGCACGTG
CTGGTGCTCACCCGTTTCCTGCATAGGGACAGCTCATGGTGCACAGCTCAGATCAGATCGTGACTCCTCG
AGCGGCGGATGCTGGCGAACTGATCTCCGCCAGCGGACCGGAGATGAGACCCCAGCGAACCGATAACAGA
GCGAGAGAGCTCCAGTTCCGACTGATTGCACAGTCGGTGATCTGGGCGATGGGCACTGCCAGATAGGCTG
GGAATTATCAATCACTTGAGGTGAAAGTGCGGCGCACACAAATCCAAGCTTGATATCATCGATCTCGAGG
CTGCATCCAACGCGTTGGGAGCTCTCCGGATCAATTCGGCTTCAGGTACCGTCGACGATGTAGGTCACGG
TCTCGAAGCCGCGGTGCGGGTGCCAGGGCGTGCCCTTGGGCTCCCCGGGCGCGTACTCCACCTCACCCAT
CTGGTCCATCATGATGAACGGGTCGAGGTGGCGGTAGTTGATCCCGGCGAACGCGCGGCGCACCGGGAAG
CCCTCGCCCTCGAAACCGCTGGGCGCGGTGGTCACGGTGAGCACGGGACGTGCGACGGCGTCGGCTGGTG
CGGATACGCGGGGCAGCGTCAGCGGGTTCTCGACGGTCACGGCGGGCATGTCGACAAGCCGAATTGATCC
ACTAGAAGGCCTAATTCGGTACACTAGTTGGCCACGTAATAAGTGTGCGTTGAATTTATTCGCAAAAACA
TTGCATATTTTCGGCAAAGTAAAATTTTGTTGCATACCTTATCAAAAAATAAGTGCTGCATACTTTTTAG
AGAAACCAAATAATTTTTTATTGCATACCCGTTTTTAATAAAATACATTGCATACCCTCTTTTAATAAAA
AATATTGCATACTTTGACGAAACAAATTTTCGTTGCATACCCAATAAAAGATTATTATATTGCATACCCG
TTTTTAATAAAATACATTGCATACCCTCTTTTAATAAAGAATATTGCATACGTTGACGAAACAAATTTTC
GTTGCATACC
